>Addgene plasmid #51574 | PhyB-mCherry-SNF7 | depositor full sequence | sequence record 78828 | PhyB-mCherry-SNF7 sequence 12991 bps
GGCCGGCCATTTAAATGTTTAAACGGCCACGCTGGCCGAGGAGAACTTCTAGTATATCTACATACCTAAT
ATTATTGCCTTATTAAAAATGGAATCCCAACAATTACATCAAAATCCACATTCTCTTCAAAATCAATTGT
CCTGTACTTCCTTGTTCATGTGTGTTCAAAAACGTTATATTTATAGGATAATTATACTCTATTTCTCAAC
AAGTAATTGGTTGTTTGGCCGAGCGGTCTAAGGCGCCTGATTCAAGAAATATCTTGACCGCAGTTAACTG
TGGGAATACTCAGGTATCGTAAGATGCAAGAGTTCGAATCTCTTAGCAACCATTATTTTTTTCCTCAACA
TAACGAGAACACACAGGGGCGCTATCGCACAGAATCAAATTCGATGACTGGAAATTTTTTGTTAATTTCA
GAGGTCGCCTGACGCATATACCTTTTTCAACTGAAAAATTGGGAGAAAAAGGAAAGGTGAGAGCGCCGGA
ACCGGCTTTTCATATAGAATAGAGAAGCGTTCATGACTAAATGCTTGCATCACAATACTTGAAGTTGACA
ATATTATTTAAGGACCTATTGTTTTTTCCAATAGGTGGTTAGCAATCGTCTTACTTTCTAACTTTTCTTA
CCTTTTACATTTCAGCAATATATATATATATATTTCAAGGATATACCATTCTAATGTCTGCCCCTAAGTT
ACCAATAGATAGCGGTTTAATATAAGGTTTCAACAAGAAATATTTTGTGAAAATCAAAAGTTAATAGTTT
CACTGTCGAAAATATGAAAGTTTAAGTTTTCAGTTCATCCCATTGTAGTTATCAAATTTCTGTGTTTCCC
GTATATGTGTGCTCTGTATTCATCGCTATCTTGAAACTGGTTATGATCGTTGCGCATGTGACCTGTATCG
CTCAAAAGAGCCCGGCACCGGTACCGGGCAAAAGCCCCTAGCAAGCTAAAATGATTCAACTTTCGTAGTA
ATTTGTTCAACCGGTCACAGTAAAGTCAATGACTAACTTTTGAATCGAGGATGTATTTCCAATTGAAAGC
AATGTATATATAAACCATTGTGTTGAAGCTTGTCTTACAGTTTTCTTGTATCCTCCCATTGTTCATATAG
TACTTAAAGTACCATAATCCTTAAAGAACAAACTTGAAAGAGAATACACTATACACAACTAATAAATAAA
GAATAATCATGGCTGTGACCAAGACAATTGTAGTTCTACCAGGTGACCATGTTGGTCAAGAAATCACTGA
AGAGGCCATTAAAGTTTTAAATGCTATTCAGGAATGTCGTCCAGACAAGGTCAATTTCAAGTTTGATCAT
CATTTGATCGGTGGTGCTGCAATTGATGCCACTGGTGTTCCATTACCAGACGAAGCTTTGGAGGCCTCTA
AGAAAGCTGATGCCGTGCTTCTGGGTGCTGTTGGTGGTCCAAAATGGGGTACTGGCGCTGTCAGACCAGA
ACAAGGTCTTTTGAAAATCCGTAAGGAGTTGCAATTGTATGCTAATCTAAGACCATGTAATTTTGCATCT
GATTCCTTACTAGATCTATCGCCATTGAAGCCTGAAATTGCAAGAGGTACAGATTTCGTCGTTGTTAGAG
AACTAGTGGGTGGTATTTATTTCGGGGAGAGAAAAGAAGATGAAGGTGATGGTGTCGCCTGGGATAGCGA
AAAGTATTCTGTGCCCGAAGTTCAAAGAATCACTAGAATGGCTGCTTTCATGGCTCTGCAACACAACCCA
CCTTTACCTATTTGGTCTCTAGATAAAGCCAACGTTCTAGCATCATCAAGATTATGGAGAAAAACAGTGG
AAGAGACGATTAAGAATGAATTCCCACAATTGACTGTTCAACATCAATTGATTGATTCCGCTGCTATGAT
CTTGGTTAAGAACCCAACTCATCTAAATGGTATTATTATCACAAACAATATGTTTGGTGATATTATCTCC
GATGAAGCCTCCGTGATCCCAGGTTCGTTAGGATTACTTCCATCTGCCTCCTTGGCATCTCTTCCAGATA
AGAATACGGCATTTGGTTTATATGAGCCATGTCATGGCTCTGCTCCAGACTTACCAAAGGGAAAGGTTAA
CCCCGTAGCAACAATCCTATCTGCTGCTATGATGTTGAAGTTGTCTCTGGACCTGTTCGAAGAAGGTGAA
ATTATAGAACAAGCAGTCAAGAAAGTGTTGGATTCTGGTATCAGAACAGCGGATCTAAAGGGTACCAACT
CTACTACTGAGGTCGGTGATGCAGTAGCGAAAGCTGTCAGGGAACTATTAGCTTAGACTTAGTAGATGTA
CAGTTGCATACATAAGTCTGAACAGAAAGAAGTAAATATCATATCTAGTTCGGTTTAGAAATCAGTGACT
ATATTGGTTTTGACCAGATCGCAATCCTTGCAAGCATTTAGTAATGACTATCAAACCGGTGAATCATCTG
ATAAGGCTATATTAGCTTGTGCATTCGCATGTATCGGGAAACGAACGGTACCGGGCCCTAAAACAAGAAG
AGGGTTGACTACATCACGATGAGGGGGATCGAAGAAATGATGGTAAATGAAATAGGAAATCAAGGAGCAT
GAAGGCAAAAGACAAATATAAGGGTCGAACGAAAAATAAAGTGAAAAGTGTTGATATGATGTATTTGGCT
TTGCGGCGCCGAAAAAACGAGTTTACGCAATTGCACAATCATGCTGACTCTGTGGCGGACCCGCGCTCTT
GCCGGCCCGGCGATAACGCTGGGCGTGAGGCTGTGCCCGGCGGAGTTTTTTGCGCCTGCATTTTCCAAGG
TTTACCCTGCGCTAAGGGGCGAGATTGGAGAAGCAATAAGAATGCCGGTTGGGGTTGCGATGATGACGAC
CACGACAACTGGTGTCATTATTTAAGTTGCCGAAAGAACCTGAGTGCATTTGCAACATGAGTATACTAGA
AGAATGAGCCAAGACTTGCGAGACGCGAGTTTGCCGGTGGTGCGAACAATAGAGCGACCATGACCTTGAA
GGTGAGACGCGCATAACCGCTAGAGTACTTTGAAGAGGAAACAGCAATAGGGTTGCTACCAGTATAAATA
GACAGGTACATACAACACTGGAAATGGTTGTCTGTTTGAGTACGCTTTCAATTCATTTGGGTGTGCACTT
TATTATGTTACAATATGGAAGGGAACTTTACACTTCTCCTATGCACATATATTAATTAAAGTCCAATGCT
AGTAGAGAAGGGGGGTAACACCCCTCCGCGCTCTTTTCCGATTTTTTTCTAAACCGTGGAATATTTCGGA
TATCCTTTTGTTGTTTCCGGGTGTACAATATGGACTTCCTCTTTTCTGGCAACCAAACCCATACATCGGG
ATTCCTATAATACCTTCGTTGGTCTCCCTAACATGTAGGTGGCGGAGGGGAGATATACAATAGAACAGAT
ACCAGACAAGACATAATGGGCTAAACAAGACTACACCAATTACACTGCCTCATTGATGGTGGTACATAAC
GAACTAATACTGTAGCCCTAGACTTGATAGCCATCATCATATCGAAGTTTCACTACCCTTTTTCCATTTG
CCATCTATTGAAGTAATAATAGGCGCATGCAACTTCTTTTCTTTTTTTTTCTTTTCTCTCTCCCCCGTTG
TTGTCTCACCATATCCGCAATGACAAAAAAATGATGGAAGACACTAAAGGAAAAAATTAACGACAAAGAC
AGCACCAACAGATGTCGTTGTTCCAGAGCTGATGAGGGGTATCTCGAAGCACACGAAACTTTTTCCTTCC
TTCATTCACGCACACTACTCTCTAATGAGCAACGGTATACGGCCTTCCTTCCAGTTACTTGAATTTGAAA
TAAAAAAAAGTTTGCTGTCTTGCTATCAAGTATAAATAGACCTGCAATTATTAATCTTTTGTTTCCTCGT
CATTGTTCTCGTTCCCTTTCTTCCTTGTTTCTTTTTCTGCACAATATTTCAAGCTATACCAAGCATACAA
TCAACTATCTCATATACAAAGCAATGGTTTCCGGAGTCGGGGGTAGTGGCGGTGGCCGTGGCGGTGGCCG
TGGCGGAGAAGAAGAACCGTCGTCAAGTCACACTCCTAATAACCGAAGAGGAGGAGAACAAGCTCAATCG
TCGGGAACGAAATCTCTCAGACCAAGAAGCAACACTGAATCAATGAGCAAAGCAATTCAACAGTACACCG
TCGACGCAAGACTCCACGCCGTTTTCGAACAATCCGGCGAATCAGGGAAATCATTCGACTACTCACAATC
ACTCAAAACGACGACGTACGGTTCCTCTGTACCTGAGCAACAGATCACAGCTTATCTCTCTCGAATCCAG
CGAGGTGGTTACATTCAGCCTTTCGGATGTATGATCGCCGTCGATGAATCCAGTTTCCGGATCATCGGTT
ACAGTGAAAACGCCAGAGAAATGTTAGGGATTATGCCTCAATCTGTTCCTACTCTTGAGAAACCTGAGAT
TCTAGCTATGGGAACTGATGTGAGATCTTTGTTCACTTCTTCGAGCTCGATTCTACTCGAGCGTGCTTTC
GTTGCTCGAGAGATTACCTTGTTAAATCCGGTTTGGATCCATTCCAAGAATACTGGTAAACCGTTTTACG
CCATTCTTCATAGGATTGATGTTGGTGTTGTTATTGATTTAGAGCCAGCTAGAACTGAAGATCCTGCGCT
TTCTATTGCTGGTGCTGTTCAATCGCAGAAACTCGCGGTTCGTGCGATTTCTCAGTTACAGGCTCTTCCT
GGTGGAGATATTAAGCTTTTGTGTGACACTGTCGTGGAAAGTGTGAGGGACTTGACTGGTTATGATCGTG
TTATGGTTTATAAGTTTCATGAAGATGAGCATGGAGAAGTTGTAGCTGAGAGTAAACGAGATGATTTAGA
GCCTTATATTGGACTGCATTATCCTGCTACTGATATTCCTCAAGCGTCAAGGTTCTTGTTTAAGCAGAAC
CGTGTCCGAATGATAGTAGATTGCAATGCCACACCTGTTCTTGTGGTCCAGGACGATAGGCTAACTCAGT
CTATGTGCTTGGTTGGTTCTACTCTTAGGGCTCCTCATGGTTGTCACTCTCAGTATATGGCTAACATGGG
ATCTATTGCGTCTTTAGCAATGGCGGTTATAATCAATGGAAATGAAGATGATGGGAGCAATGTAGCTAGT
GGAAGAAGCTCGATGAGGCTTTGGGGTTTGGTTGTTTGCCATCACACTTCTTCTCGCTGCATACCGTTTC
CGCTAAGGTATGCTTGTGAGTTTTTGATGCAGGCTTTCGGTTTACAGTTAAACATGGAATTGCAGTTAGC
TTTGCAAATGTCAGAGAAACGCGTTTTGAGAACGCAGACACTGTTATGTGATATGCTTCTGCGTGACTCG
CCTGCTGGAATTGTTACACAGAGTCCCAGTATCATGGACTTAGTGAAATGTGACGGTGCAGCATTTCTTT
ACCACGGGAAGTATTACCCGTTGGGTGTTGCTCCTAGTGAAGTTCAGATAAAAGATGTTGTGGAGTGGTT
GCTTGCGAATCATGCGGATTCAACCGGATTAAGCACTGATAGTTTAGGCGATGCGGGGTATCCCGGTGCA
GCTGCGTTAGGGGATGCTGTGTGCGGTATGGCAGTTGCATATATCACAAAAAGAGACTTTCTTTTTTGGT
TTCGATCTCACACTGCGAAAGAAATCAAATGGGGAGGCGCTAAGCATCATCCGGAGGATAAAGATGATGG
GCAACGAATGCATCCTCGTTCGTCCTTTCAGGCTTTTCTTGAAGTTGTTAAGAGCCGGAGTCAGCCATGG
GAAACTGCGGAAATGGATGCGATTCACTCGCTCCAGCTTATTCTGAGAGACTCTTTTAAAGAATCTGAGG
CGGCTATGAACTCTAAAGTTGTGGATGGTGTGGTTCAGCCATGTAGGGATATGGCGGGGGAACAGGGGAT
TGATGAGTTAGGTGCAGTTGCAAGAGAGATGGTTAGGCTCATTGAGACTGCAACTGTTCCTATATTCGCT
GTGGATGCCGGAGGCTGCATCAATGGATGGAACGCTAAGATTGCAGAGTTGACAGGTCTCTCAGTTGAAG
AAGCTATGGGGAAGTCTCTGGTTTCTGATTTAATATACAAAGAGAATGAAGCAACTGTCAATAAGCTTCT
TTCTCGTGCTTTGAGAGGGGACGAGGAAAAGAATGTGGAGGTTAAGCTGAAAACTTTCAGCCCCGAACTA
CAAGGGAAAGCAGTTTTTGTGGTTGTGAATGCTTGTTCCAGCAAGGACTACTTGAACAACATTGTCGGCG
TTTGTTTTGTTGGACAAGACGTTACTAGTCAGAAAATCGTAATGGATAAGTTCATCAACATACAAGGAGA
TTACAAGGCTATTGTACATAGCCCAAACCCTCTAATCCCGCCAATTTTTGCTGCTGACGAGAACACGTGC
TGCCTGGAATGGAACATGGCGATGGAAAAGCTTACGGGTTGGTCTCGCAGTGAAGTGATTGGGAAAATGA
TTGTCGGGGAAGTGTTTGGGAGCTGTTGCATGCTAAAGGGTCCTGATGCTTTAACCAAGTTCATGATTGT
ATTGCATAATGCGATTGGTGGCCAAGATACGGATAAGTTCCCTTTCCCATTCTTTGACCGCAATGGGAAG
TTTGTTCAGGCTCTATTGACTGCAAACAAGCGGGTTAGCCTCGAGGGAAAGGTTATTGGGGCTTTCTGTT
TCTTGCAAATCCCGAGCGAATTCGATAGTGCTGGTAGTGCTGGTAGTGCTGGTGGTAGTTCCCTAGTGAG
CAAGGGCGAGGAGGATAACATGGCCATCATCAAGGAGTTCATGCGCTTCAAGGTGCACATGGAGGGCTCC
GTGAACGGCCACGAGTTCGAGATCGAGGGCGAGGGCGAGGGCCGCCCCTACGAGGGCACCCAGACCGCCA
AGCTGAAGGTGACCAAGGGTGGCCCCCTGCCCTTCGCCTGGGACATCCTGTCCCCTCAGTTCATGTACGG
CTCCAAGGCCTACGTGAAGCACCCCGCCGACATCCCCGACTACTTGAAGCTGTCCTTCCCCGAGGGCTTC
AAGTGGGAGCGCGTGATGAACTTCGAGGACGGCGGCGTGGTGACCGTGACCCAGGACTCCTCCCTGCAGG
ACGGCGAGTTCATCTACAAGGTGAAGCTGCGCGGCACCAACTTCCCCTCCGACGGCCCCGTAATGCAGAA
GAAGACCATGGGCTGGGAGGCCTCCTCCGAGCGGATGTACCCCGAGGACGGCGCCCTGAAGGGCGAGATC
AAGCAGAGGCTGAAGCTGAAGGACGGCGGCCACTACGACGCTGAGGTCAAGACCACCTACAAGGCCAAGA
AGCCCGTGCAGCTGCCCGGCGCCTACAACGTCAACATCAAGTTGGACATCACCTCCCACAACGAGGACTA
CACCATCGTGGAACAGTACGAACGCGCCGAGGGCCGCCACTCCACCGGCGGCATGGACGAGCTGTACAAG
GGTAGCGATAGCGCAGGCAGTGCTGGTAAGGCTAGCATGTGGTCATCACTTTTTGGTTGGACATCAAGTA
ATGCCAAGAATAAAGAGTCACCAACAAAGGCCATAGTGCGGTTGAGGGAGCATATCAACCTTCTATCCAA
AAAGCAATCGCATTTACGTACTCAAATTACAAATCAAGAGAATGAAGCTAGAATCTTTTTGACGAAGGGC
AATAAAGTAATGGCGAAGAATGCACTTAAAAAGAAGAAGACAATCGAACAACTTTTAAGTAAGGTGGAAG
GCACAATGGAGTCTATGGAACAGCAGCTATTCTCTATAGAAAGTGCAAACTTAAATCTAGAGACAATGAG
GGCTATGCAGGAAGGTGCTAAGGCAATGAAAACTATTCACAGTGGTCTTGACATAGATAAAGTGGATGAA
ACTATGGACGAGATAAGGGAGCAAGTCGAATTAGGAGATGAAATAAGCGACGCTATATCCAGGCCTTTAA
TTACTGGGGCAAACGAGGTGGATGAAGATGAGCTGGACGAGGAATTGGACATGCTGGCTCAAGAAAATGC
TAACCAAGAAACGTCCAAGATCGTTAATAATAATGTTAATGCGGCGCCTATCTCAGAGAACAAAGTCTCA
CTACCTAGTGTTCCAAGTAATAAAATTAAACAAAGTGAGAACTCTGTGAAGGACGGGGAAGAGGAAGAGG
ATGAAGAAGATGAAGATGAAAAAGCATTAAGAGAACTACAAGCAGAAATGGGGCTTTGAGCGGCCGCCAC
CGCGGTGGAGCTCTAAGCAAATAGCTAAATTATATACGAATTAATATTATGATTAAGTGTTTACGTGAGT
GCGATATTTTTATTACTATCTTATACAGTTGTATATACTCTATAAAATGAGTTGTCTATTAATTAACGCG
ATGAATGCTTTCTGGGTTTACCTCTCCAACAACTCTAGTTTACTTCTCAATACATTCAATTGTATTTGAT
TTGTCAATACTTCATCATTAATCAATTCTATAGTTTTGTTTTTCTCGTTTATTTCCAAATTTAATGCATC
AATTTTATTATTCAATTTGTCGTTGATTTTGGTTAATGATTTTATGGTTTGATCTCTGGCATTGATTGTT
TGTGTTAGTTTTTCATTATTGATAATTAAATTATTTAAGTTAGTTATCAACTCGGTGTTTTCAAGTTTCA
AGTTTTCAATTTCTTTAGAGTTTATTAGATTTGTCAAAGTTTCTGAATTGCTTGATTGGTCCTGTAGAAG
AGTATTTGTTGTTGTGGATAATTGATTCAATTTTTGAGACAATTGCTGGAAGGCGTTGAAATATCTAGCA
TCAATCTCATGGTTTTTTTCCCGAGAGTCTCGTAGATTCAATTGTTTTAATATATCTTGGGACCACTCTT
GATTTGAACTCATGGAAATTAAACTGGGTGTTGTGTTGTGGTGTAATGATTGTACCCCCTTTGCTTATAA
TTGTGTGGCCACCGAAGTCGGTGATGCTGTCGCCGAAGAAGTTAAGAAAATCCTTGCTTAAAAAGATTCT
CTTTTTTTATGATATTTGTACATAAACTTTATAAATGAAATTCATAATAGAAACGACACGAAATTACAAA
ATGGAATATGTTCATAGGGTAGACGAAACTATATACGCAATCTACATACATTTATCAAGAAGGAGAAAAA
GGAGGATGTAAAGGAATACAGGTAAGCAAATTGATACTAATGGCTCAACGTGATAAGGAAAAAGAATTGC
ACTTTAACATTAATATTGACAAGGAGGAGGGCACCACACAAAAAGTTAGGTGTAACAGAAAATCATGAAA
CTATGATTCCTAATTTATATATTGGAGGATTTTCTCTAAAAAAAAAAAAATACAACAAATAAAAAACACT
CAATGACCTGACCATTTGATGGAGTTTAAGTCAATACCTTCTTGAACCATTTCCCATAATGGTGAAAGTT
CCCTCAAGAATTTTACTCTGTCAGAAACGGCCTTAACGACGTAGGCCGGCCATTTAAATGTTTAAACGGC
CACGCTGGCCCAATTCGCCCTATAGTGAGTCGTATTACAATTCACTGGCCGTCGTTTTACAACGTCGTGA
CTGGGAAAACCCTGGCGTTACCCAACTTAATCGCCTTGCAGCACATCCCCCTTTCGCCAGCTGGCGTAAT
AGCGAAGAGGCCCGCACCGATCGCCCTTCCCAACAGTTGCGCAGCCTGAATGGCGAATGG
[124 nt withheld, positions 9721-9844]
C
[91 nt withheld, positions 9846-9936]
A
[49 nt withheld, positions 9938-9986]
CCTTTGACGTTGGAGTCCACGTTCTTT
[37 nt withheld, positions 10014-10050]
ACCCTATCTCGGTCTATTCTTTTGATTTATAAGGGATTTTGCCGATTTCGGCCTATTGGTTAAAAAATGA
GCTGATTTAACAAAAATTTAACGCGAATTTTAACAAAATATTAACGCTTACAATTTCCTGATGCGGTATT
TTCTCCTTACGCATCTGTGCGGTATTTCACACCGCATAGGGTAATAACTGATATAATTAAATTGAAGCTC
TAATTTGTGAGTTTAGTATTAGGATCTCTACCCTTGGCGAAAAGTCCTCTGCCAACAATGATGATATCTG
ATCCACCACTTACAACTTCGTCGACGGTTCTGTACTGCTGACCCAATATGCGTATATATACCAATCTAAG
TCTGTGCTCCTTCCTTCGTTCTTCCTTCTGTTCGGAGATTACCGAATCAAAAAAATTTCAAGGAAACCGA
AATCAAAAAAAAGAATAAAAAAAAAATGATGAATTGAAAAGGTGGTATGGTGCACTCTCAGTACAATCTG
CTCTGATGCCGCATAGTTAAGCCAGCCCCGACACCCGCCAACACCCGCTGACGCGCCCTGACGGGCTTGT
CTGCTCCCGGCATCCGCTTACAGACAAGCTGTGACCGTCTCCGGGAGCTGCATGTGTCAGAGGTTTTCAC
CGTCATCACCGAAACGCGCGAGACGAAAGGGCCTCGTGATACGCCTATTTTTATAGGTTAATGTCATGAT
AATAATGGTTTCTTAGACGTCGGCGCGCCGAGGACGTCAGGTGGCACTTTTCGGGGAAATGTGCGCGGAA
CCCCTATTTGTTTATTTTTCTAAATACATTCAAATATGTATCCGCTCATGAGACAATAACCCTGATAAAT
GCTTCAATAATATTGAAAAAGGAAGAGTATGAGTATTCAACATTTCCGTGTCGCCCTTATTCCCTTTTTT
GCGGCATTTTGCCTTCCTGTTTTTGCTCACCCAGAAACGCTGGTGAAAGTAAAAGATGCTGAAGATCAGT
TGGGTGCACGAGTGGGTTACATCGAACTGGATCTCAACAGCGGTAAGATCCTTGAGAGTTTTCGCCCCGA
AGAACGTTTTCCAATGATGAGCACTTTTAAAGTTCTGCTATGTGGCGCGGTATTATCCCGTATTGACGCC
GGGCAAGAGCAACTCGGTCGCCGCATACACTATTCTCAGAATGACTTGGTTGAGTACTCACCAGTCACAG
AAAAGCATCTTACGGATGGCATGACAGTAAGAGAATTATGCAGTGCTGCCATAACCATGAGTGATAACAC
TGCGGCCAACTTACTTCTGACAACGATCGGAGGACCGAAGGAGCTAACCGCTTTTTTGCACAACATGGGG
GATCATGTAACTCGCCTTGATCGTTGGGAACCGGAGCTGAATGAAGCCATACCAAACGACGAGCGTGACA
CCACGATGCCTGTAGCAATGGCAACAACGTTGCGCAAACTATTAACTGGCGAACTACTTACTCTAGCTTC
CCGGCAACAATTAATAGACTGGATGGAGGCGGATAAAGTTGCAGGACCACTTCTGCGCTCGGCCCTTCCG
GCTGGCTGGTTTATTGCTGATAAATCTGGAGCCGGTGAGCGTGGGTCTCGCGGTATCATTGCAGCACTGG
GGCCAGATGGTAAGCCCTCCCGTATCGTAGTTATCTACACGACGGGGAGTCAGGCAACTATGGATGAACG
AAATAGACAGATCGCTGAGATAGGTGCCTCACTGATTAAGCATTGGTAACTGTCAGACCAAGTTTACTCA
TATATACTTTAGATTGATTTAAAACTTCATTTTTAATTTAAAAGGATCTAGGTGAAGATCCTTTTTGATA
ATCTCATGACCAAAATCCCTTAACGTGAGTTTTCGTTCCACTGAGCGTCAGACCCCGTAGAAAAGATCAA
AGGATCTTCTTGAGATCCTTTTTTTCTGCGCGTAATCTGCTGCTTGCAAACAAAAAAACCACCGCTACCA
GCGGTGGTTTGTTTGCCGGATCAAGAGCTACCAACTCTTTTTCCGAAGGTAACTGGCTTCAGCAGAGCGC
AGATACCAAATACTGTTCTTCTAGTGTAGCCGTAGTTAGGCCACCACTTCAAGAACTCTGTAGCACCGCC
TACATACCTCGCTCTGCTAATCCTGTTACCAGTGGCTGCTGCCAGTGGCGATAAGTCGTGTCTTACCGGG
TTGGACTCAAGACGATAGTTACCGGATAAGGCGCAGCGGTCGGGCTGAACGGGGGGTTCGTGCACACAGC
CCAGCTTGGAGCGAACGACCTACACCGAACTGAGATACCTACAGCGTGAGCTATGAGAAAGCGCCACGCT
TCCCGAAGGGAGAAAGGCGGACAGGTATCCGGTAAGCGGCAGGGTCGGAACAGGAGAGCGCACGAGGGAG
CTTCCAGGGGGAAACGCCTGGTATCTTTATAGTCCTGTCGGGTTTCGCCACCTCTGACTTGAGCGTCGAT
TTTTGTGATGCTCGTCAGGGGGGCGGAGCCTATGGAAAAACGCCAGCAACGCGGCCTTTTTACGGTTCCT
GGCCTTTTGCTGGCCTTTTGCTCACATGTTCTTTCCTGCGTTATCCCCTGATTCTGTGGATAACCGTATT
ACCGCCTTTGAGTGAGCTGATACCGCTCGCCGCAGCCGAACGACCGAGCGCAGCGAGTCAGTGAGCGAGG
AAGCGGAAGAGCGCCCAATACGCAAACCGCCTCTCCCCGCGCGTTGGCCGATTCATTAATGCAGCTGGCA
CGACAGGTTTCCCGACTGGAAAGCGGGCAGTGAGCGCAACGCAATTAATGTGAGTTAGCTCACTCATTAG
GCACCCCAGGCTTTACACTTTATGCTTCCGGCTCCTATGTTGTGTGGAATTGTGAGCGGATAACAATTTC
ACACAGGAAACAGCTATGACCATGATTACGCCAAGCTCGGAATTAACCCTCACTAAAGGGAACAAAAGCT
G
Features (pLannotate 1.2.2; 27 found; start..end, strand, type, name):
     59..136     +  CDS            YO192_YEAST (fragment): Experimental evidence at protein level: Swiss-Prot protein existence level 1. From Saccharomyces cerevisiae (strain ATCC 204508 / S288c) (Baker's yeast).
    276..683     +  promoter       LEU2 promoter: S. cerevisiae LEU2
   1199..2293    +  CDS            LEU2: LEU3_YEAST - Experimental evidence at protein level: Swiss-Prot protein existence level 1. Catalyzes the oxidation of 3-carboxy-2-hydroxy-4- methylpentanoate (3-isopropylmalate) to 3-carboxy-4-methyl-2- oxopentanoate. The product decarboxylates to 4-methyl-2 oxopentanoate. From Saccharomyces cerevisiae (strain ATCC 204508 / S288c) (Baker's yeast).
   2589..2927    +  CDS            YO085_YEAST: Protein predicted: Swiss-Prot protein existence level 4. From Saccharomyces cerevisiae (strain ATCC 204508 / S288c) (Baker's yeast).
   3292..3996    +  promoter       ADH1 promoter: S. cerevisiae ADH1; promoter for alcohol dehydrogenase 1
   4014..6737    +  CDS            PHYB (fragment): PHYB_ARATH - Also known as HY3 From Arabidopsis thaliana (Mouse-ear cress).
   6783..7490    +  CDS            mCherry: mCherry is a basic (constitutively fluorescent) red fluorescent protein published in 2004, derived from Discosoma sp.. It is reported to be a very rapidly-maturing monomer with low acid sensitivity.
   7527..8246    +  CDS            SNF7: SNF7_YEAST - Also known as DID1 From Saccharomyces cerevisiae (strain ATCC 204508 / S288c) (Baker's yeast).
   8248..8273    -  misc_feature   MCS (fragment): pBluescript multiple cloning site
   8969..9021    +  CDS            LEU2 (fragment): 3-isopropylmalate dehydrogenase, required for leucine biosynthesis; S. cerevisiae LEU2; yeast auxotrophic marker
   9383..9493    -  CDS            NFS1 (fragment): NFS1_YEAST - Also known as SPL1 From Saccharomyces cerevisiae (strain ATCC 204508 / S288c) (Baker's yeast).
   9539..9557    -  promoter       T7 promoter: promoter for bacteriophage T7 RNA polymerase
   9560..9717    +  CDS            lacZα (fragment): LacZα fragment of β-galactosidase; lacZ fragment
   9721..10149   +  rep_origin     f1 ori (sequence partly withheld): f1 bacteriophage origin of replication; arrow indicates direction of (+) strand synthesis
  10177..10228   -  misc_feature   bom (fragment): basis of mobility region from pBR322
  10284..10376   -  CDS            URA3 (fragment): PYRF_YEAST - Experimental evidence at protein level: Swiss-Prot protein existence level 1. From Saccharomyces cerevisiae (strain ATCC 204508 / S288c) (Baker's yeast).
  10376..10508   -  promoter       URA3 promoter (fragment): S. cerevisiae URA3
  10516..10565   -  misc_feature   bom (fragment): basis of mobility region from pBR322
  10667..10702   -  CDS            rop (fragment): Rop protein, which maintains plasmids at low copy number; rop
  10814..10918   +  promoter       AmpR promoter: bla
  10919..11779   +  CDS            AmpR: β-lactamase; bla; confers resistance to ampicillin, carbenicillin, and related antibiotics
  11950..12538   +  rep_origin     ori: high-copy-number ColE1/pMB1/pBR322/pUC origin of replication
  12721..12813   +  CDS            lacI (fragment): lac repressor; lacI; The lac repressor binds to the lac operator to inhibit transcription in E. coli. This inhibition can be relieved by adding lactose or isopropyl-β-D-thiogalactopyranoside (IPTG).
  12826..12847   +  protein_bind   CAP binding site: CAP binding activates transcription in the presence of cAMP. E. coli catabolite activator protein
  12862..12892   +  promoter       lac promoter: promoter for the E. coli lac operon
  12896..12918   +  protein_bind   lac operator (fragment): The lac repressor binds to the lac operator to inhibit transcription in E. coli. This inhibition can be relieved by adding lactose or isopropyl-β-D-thiogalactopyranoside (IPTG). lac repressor encoded by lacI
  12961..12979   +  promoter       T3 promoter: promoter for bacteriophage T3 RNA polymerase
