[The description below was written by a language model from this plasmid's Addgene catalogue record and pLannotate feature annotations shown in this document.]
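Description:
PhyB-mCherry-SNF7 is a yeast expression plasmid built on pRS305, an integrating shuttle vector for Saccharomyces cerevisiae. The feature table shows no yeast replication origin or centromere, consistent with maintenance by chromosomal integration and selection through the LEU2 auxotrophic marker, which is present with its own promoter. In E. coli the plasmid is propagated through a high-copy ColE1/pUC-type origin and selected with ampicillin via the β-lactamase gene. An f1 origin, flanking T7 and T3 promoters and lac/lacZα remnants come from the pBluescript-derived backbone. Short fragments annotated as URA3, rop, bom, NFS1 and a second piece of LEU2 appear to be backbone or cloning remnants with no stated function. The full sequence is about 13 kb.

The payload is a single fusion open reading frame driven by the constitutive S. cerevisiae ADH1 promoter. It begins with a truncated Arabidopsis thaliana phytochrome B (residues 1–908 only), followed by a 15-residue flexible linker, the monomeric red fluorescent protein mCherry, a 10-residue linker, and full-length yeast SNF7. According to the record, SNF7 serves as the anchor that localizes the fusion to endosomes, while mCherry allows that localization to be confirmed by microscopy. No terminator is annotated downstream of the fusion.

The stated purpose is constitutive expression of endosome-localized PhyB in budding yeast, as part of a light-inducible organelle-targeting system for dynamically activating and inactivating signaling. PhyB is a red/far-red photoreceptor, so in such systems the anchored PhyB acts as the fixed docking site to which a light-responsive binding partner fused to a protein of interest can be reversibly recruited. That partner construct is not part of this plasmid.
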