Addgene plasmid #51574: PhyB-mCherry-SNF7
Purpose: Constitutively express endosome localized PhyB in Saccharomyces cerevisiae
Depositing lab: Chao Tang. Depositing organization: Peking University. Publication: A light-inducible organelle-targeting system for dynamically activating and inactivating signaling in budding yeast. Yang X, Jost AP, Weiner OD, Tang C. Mol Biol Cell. 2013 Aug;24(15):2419-30. doi: 10.1091/mbc.E13-03-0126. Epub 2013 Jun 12. PubMed 23761071.
Backbone
  Vector backbone: pRS305
  Backbone size w/o insert (bp): 7236
  Vector type: Yeast Expression
  Selectable markers: LEU2
Growth in bacteria
  Bacterial resistance: Ampicillin, 100 μg/mL
  Growth temperature: 37°C
  Growth strain: DH5alpha
  Copy number: High Copy
Gene/Insert
  Gene/Insert name: PhyB
  Species: A. thaliana (mustard weed)
  Insert size (bp): 5755
  Mutation: 1-908aa only
  Entrez Gene: PHYB (a.k.a. AT2G18790, HY3, MSF3.17, MSF3_17, OOP1, OUT OF PHASE 1, PHYTOCHROME B, phytochrome B)
  Promoter: ADH1pr
  Tag / fusion protein: mCherry (C terminal on insert); SNF7 (C terminal on insert)
  Cloning method: Restriction Enzyme; 5′ cloning site Apa1 (not destroyed); 3′ cloning site NotI (not destroyed)
  Sequencing primers: 5′ mCherry F
Resource information
  A portion of this plasmid was derived from a plasmid made by: Jared Toettcher
Terms and licenses: Academic/Nonprofit Terms; Industry Terms: Not Available to Industry
Depositor comments: There is a 15-aa linker (EFDSAGSAGSAGGSS) between the PhyB and mCherry and a 10-aa linker (SAGSAGKASG) between mCherry and anchor gene.
How to cite: PhyB-mCherry-SNF7 was a gift from Chao Tang (Addgene plasmid # 51574 ; http://n2t.net/addgene:51574 ; RRID:Addgene_51574)
