>Addgene plasmid #51574 | PhyB-mCherry-SNF7 | addgene partial sequence | sequence record 93729 | yADH1-F 5'-ATACGGCCTTCCTTCCAGTT-3'
TGCTGTCTTGCTATCAAGTATAAATAGACCTGCAATTATTAATCTTTTGTTTCCTCGTCATTGTTCTCGT
TCCCTTTCTTCCTTGTTTCTTTTTCTGCACAATATTTCAAGCTATACCAAGCATACAATCAACTATCTCA
TATACAAAGCAATGGTTTCCGGAGTCGGGGGTAGTGGCGGTGGCCGTGGCGGTGGCCGTGGCGGAGAAGA
AGAACCGTCGTCAAGTCACACTCCTAATAACCGAAGAGGAGGAGAACAAGCTCAATCGTCGGGAACGAAA
TCTCTCAGACCAAGAAGCAACACTGAATCAATGAGCAAAGCAATTCAACAGTACACCGTCGACGCAAGAC
TCCACGCCGTTTTCGAACAATCCGGCGAATCAGGGAAATCATTCGACTACTCACAATCACTCAAAACGAC
GACGTACGGTTCCTCTGTACCTGAGCAACAGATCACAGCTTATCTCTCTCGAATCCAGCGAGGTGGTTAC
ATTCAGCCTTTCGGATGTATGATCGCCGTCGATGAATCCAGTTTCCGGATCATCGGTTACAGTGAAAACG
CCAGAGAAATGTTAGGGATTATGCCTCAATCTGTTCCTACTCTTGAGAAACCTGAGATTCTAGCTATGGG
AACTGATGTGAGATCTTTGTTCACTTCTTCGAGCTCGATTCTACTCGAGCGTGCTTTCGTTGCTCGAGAG
ATTACCTTGTTAAATCCGGTTTGGATCCATTCCAAGAATACTGGTAAACCGTTTTACGCCATTCTTCATA
GGATTGATGTTGGTGTTGTTATTGATT
