>Addgene plasmid #51574 | PhyB-mCherry-SNF7 | addgene partial sequence | sequence record 93750 | mCherry-F 5'-ccccgtaatgcagaagaaga-3'
CCCGAGGACGGCGCCCTGAAGGGCGAGATCAAGCAGAGGCTGAAGCTGAAGGACGGCGGCCACTACGACG
CTGAGGTCAAGACCACCTACAAGGCCAAGAAGCCCGTGCAGCTGCCCGGCGCCTACAACGTCAACATCAA
GTTGGACATCACCTCCCACAACGAGGACTACACCATCGTGGAACAGTACGAACGCGCCGAGGGCCGCCAC
TCCACCGGCGGCATGGACGAGCTGTACAAGGGTAGCGATAGCGCAGGCAGTGCTGGTAAGGCTAGCATGT
GGTCATCACTTTTTGGTTGGACATCAAGTAATGCCAAGAATAAAGAGTCACCAACAAAGGCCATAGTGCG
GTTGAGGGAGCATATCAACCTTCTATCCAAAAAGCAATCGCATTTACGTACTCAAATTACAAATCAAGAG
AATGAAGCTAGAATCTTTTTGACGAAGGGCAATAAAGTAATGGCGAAGAATGCACTTAAAAAGAAGAAGA
CAATCGAACAACTTTTAAGTAAGGTGGAAGGCACAATGGAGTCTATGGAACAGCAGCTATTCTCTATAGA
AAGTGCAAACTTAAATCTAGAGACAATGAGGGCTATGCAGGAAGGTGCTAAGGCAATGAAAACTATTCAC
AGTGGTCTTGACATAGATAAAGTGGATGAAACTATGGACGAGATAAGGGAGCAAGTCGAATTA
