>Addgene plasmid #51574 | PhyB-mCherry-SNF7 | addgene partial sequence | sequence record 94386 | mCherry-R 5'-TTGGTCACCTTCAGCTTGG-3'
CCTCGATCTCGAACTCGTGGCCGTTCACGGAGCCCTCCATGTGCACCTTGAAGCGCATGAACTCCTTGAT
GATGGCCATGTTATCCTCCTCGCCCTTGCTCACTAGGGAACTACCACCAGCACTACCAGCACTACCAGCA
CTATCGAATTCGCTCGGGATTTGCAAGAAACAGAAAGCCCCAATAACCTTTCCCTCGAGGCTAACCCGCT
TGTTTGCAGTCAATAGAGCCTGAACAAACTTCCCATTGCGGTCAAAGAATGGGAAAGGGAACTTATCCGT
ATCTTGGCCACCAATCGCATTATGCAATACAATCATGAACTTGGTTAAAGCATCAGGACCCTTTAGCATG
CAACAGCTCCCAAACACTTCCCCGACAATCATTTTCCCAATCACTTCACTGCGAGACCAACCCGTAAGCT
TTTCCATCGCCATGTTCCATTCCAGGCAGCACGTGTTCTCGTCAGCAGCAAAAATTGGCGGGATTAGAGG
GTTTGGGCTATGTACAATAGCCTTGTAATCTCCTTGTATGTTGATGAACTTATCCATTACGATTTTCTGA
CTAGTAACGTCTTGTCCAACAAAACAAACGCCGACAATGTTGTTCAAGTAGTCCTTGCTGGAACAAGCAT
TCACAACCACAAAAACTGCTTTCCCTTGTAGTTCGGGGCTGAAAGTTTTCAGCTTAACCTCCACATTCTT
TTCCTCGTCCCCTCTCAAAGCACGAGAAAGAAGCTTATTGACAGTTGCTTCATTCTCTTTGTATATTAAA
TCAGAAACCAGAGACTTCCCCATAGCTTCTTCAACTGAGAGACCTGTCAACTCTGCAATCTTAGCGTTCC
ATCCATTGATGCAGCCTCCGGCATCCACAGCGAATATAGGAACAGTTGCAGTCTC
