>Addgene plasmid #51574 | PhyB-mCherry-SNF7 | addgene partial sequence | sequence record 95057 | pRS-Phy-R 5'-tgttggagaggtaaacccaga-3'
ACTCATTTTATAGAGTATATACAACTGTATAAGATAGTAATAAAAATATCGCACTCACGTAAACACTTAA
TCATAATATTAATTCGTATATAATTTAGCTATTTGCTTAGAGCTCCACCGCGGTGGCGGCCGCTCAAAGC
CCCATTTCTGCTTGTAGTTCTCTTAATGCTTTTTCATCTTCATCTTCTTCATCCTCTTCCTCTTCCCCGT
CCTTCACAGAGTTCTCACTTTGTTTAATTTTATTACTTGGAACACTAGGTAGTGAGACTTTGTTCTCTGA
GATAGGCGCCGCATTAACATTATTATTAACGATCTTGGACGTTTCTTGGTTAGCATTTTCTTGAGCCAGC
ATGTCCAATTCCTCGTCCAGCTCATCTTCATCCACCTCGTTTGCCCCAGTAATTAAAGGCCTGGATATAG
CGTCGCTTATTTCATCTCCTAATTCGACTTGCTCCCTTATCTCGTCCATAGTTTCATCCACTTTATCTAT
GTCAAGACCACTGTGAATAGTTTTCATTGCCTTAGCACCTTCCTGCATAGCCCTCATTGTCTCTAGATTT
AAGTTTGCACTTTCTATAGAGAATAGCTGCTGTTCCATAGACTCCATTGTGCCTTCCACCTTACTTAAAA
GTTGTTCGATTGTCTTCTTCTTTTTAAGTGCATTCTTCGCCATTACTTTATTGCCCTTCGTCAA
